Addgene plasmid #133037: pbIG-Xph18-Stg
Purpose: Expresses Xph18-Stg in bacteria
Depositing lab: Matthieu Sainlos. Depositing organization: CNRS UMR 5297, Institut Interdisciplinaire de Neurosciences (IINS). Publication: Engineering selective competitors for the discrimination of highly conserved protein-protein interaction modules. Rimbault C, Maruthi K, Breillat C, Genuer C, Crespillo S, Puente-Munoz V, Chamma I, Gauthereau I, Antoine S, Thibaut C, Tai FWJ, Dartigues B, Grillo-Bosch D, Claverol S, Poujol C, Choquet D, Mackereth CD, Sainlos M. Nat Commun. 2019 Oct 4;10(1):4521. doi: 10.1038/s41467-019-12528-4. PubMed 31586061.
Backbone
  Vector backbone: pbIG
  Backbone size w/o insert (bp): 5281
  Total vector size (bp): 5777
  Modifications to backbone: Homemade vector derived from pET-24-a+, engineered to incorporate immediately after the start codon an AviTag, a decahistidine tag .and a Tobacco Etch Virus cleavage site (-ENLYFQS-) in frame with the protein of interest.
  Vector type: Bacterial Expression
Growth in bacteria
  Bacterial resistance: Kanamycin, 50 μg/mL
  Growth temperature: 37°C
  Growth strain: DH5alpha
  Copy number: Low Copy
Gene/Insert
  Gene/Insert name: Xph18-Stg
  Species: Synthetic
  Insert size (bp): 496
  Mutation: S63K
  Promoter: T7
  Tag / fusion protein: His10 (N terminal on backbone); AviTag (N terminal on backbone); TEV protease cleavage site (N terminal on backbone)
  Cloning method: Restriction Enzyme; 5′ cloning site BamHI (not destroyed); 3′ cloning site BlpI (not destroyed)
  Sequencing primers: 5′ T7 promoter, Forward primer; 3′ T7 terminator, reverse primer
Terms and licenses: Academic/Nonprofit Terms; Industry Terms: Not Available to Industry
How to cite: pbIG-Xph18-Stg was a gift from Matthieu Sainlos (Addgene plasmid # 133037 ; http://n2t.net/addgene:133037 ; RRID:Addgene_133037)
