[The description below was written by a language model from this plasmid's Addgene catalogue record and pLannotate feature annotations shown in this document.]
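Description:
pbIG-Xph18-Stg is a bacterial expression plasmid built on pbIG, a homemade derivative of pET-24a(+). It is selected with kanamycin through the aph(3')-Ia gene and replicates from a ColE1/pBR322-type origin that retains the bom region and the rop gene, in line with the low copy number listed in the record. An f1 origin is also present. As in other pET vectors, expression is driven by a T7 promoter followed by a lac operator and the T7 gene 10 ribosome binding site. A plasmid-borne lacI gene supplies repressor, so transcription depends on T7 RNA polymerase in the host and can be induced with IPTG. A T7 terminator closes the cassette. The short tetracycline-resistance fragments and the predicted E. coli ORF in the annotation are remnants of the pBR322-derived backbone rather than functional elements.

The roughly 0.5 kb synthetic insert, Xph18-Stg, carries an S63K mutation and was cloned between BamHI and BlpI. It lies in frame with N-terminal tags encoded by the backbone immediately after the start codon: an AviTag for site-specific biotinylation, a decahistidine tag for metal-affinity purification, and a TEV protease site for tag removal. The automated annotation matches the start of the insert to a fibronectin fragment, which suggests a fibronectin-type domain scaffold, although the record does not spell out what the Xph18 or Stg portions are. A second His-tag fragment and a fragment resembling a solubility tag are annotated just upstream of the terminator, and these are probably leftover vector sequence. The stated purpose is bacterial production of Xph18-Stg. The associated publication concerns engineered selective competitors that discriminate between highly conserved protein-protein interaction modules.
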