Features (pLannotate 1.2.2; 20 found; start..end, strand, type, name):
    419..436     +  CDS            9xHis (fragment): 9xHis affinity tag
    446..495     +  CDS            SET1 (fragment): solubility-enhancement tag derived from T7 phage gene 10B
    503..550     +  terminator     T7 terminator: transcription terminator for bacteriophage T7 RNA polymerase
    587..1015    +  rep_origin     f1 ori (sequence partly withheld): f1 bacteriophage origin of replication; arrow indicates direction of (+) strand synthesis
   1068..1125    +  promoter       AmpR promoter (fragment): bla
   1134..1949    -  CDS            KanR: aminoglycoside phosphotransferase; aph(3')-Ia; confers resistance to kanamycin in bacteria or G418 (Geneticin®) in eukaryotes
   2071..2659    +  rep_origin     ori: high-copy-number ColE1/pMB1/pBR322/pUC origin of replication
   2845..2984    -  misc_feature   bom: basis of mobility region from pBR322
   3086..3277    -  CDS            rop: Rop protein, which maintains plasmids at low copy number; rop
   3294..3674    +  CDS            YPB1_ECOLX: Protein predicted: Swiss-Prot protein existence level 4. From Escherichia coli.
   3746..4037    -  CDS            TcR (fragment): tetracycline efflux protein; tet; confers resistance to tetracycline
   4052..4073    -  protein_bind   CAP binding site: CAP binding activates transcription in the presence of cAMP. E. coli catabolite activator protein
   4086..5168    -  CDS            lacI: lac repressor; lacI; The lac repressor binds to the lac operator to inhibit transcription in E. coli. This inhibition can be relieved by adding lactose or isopropyl-β-D-thiogalactopyranoside (IPTG).
   5169..5246    -  promoter       lacI promoter: lacI
   5254..5533    -  CDS            TcR (fragment): tetracycline efflux protein; tet; confers resistance to tetracycline
   5555..5573    +  promoter       T7 promoter: promoter for bacteriophage T7 RNA polymerase
   5574..5598    +  protein_bind   lac operator: The lac repressor binds to the lac operator to inhibit transcription in E. coli. This inhibition can be relieved by adding lactose or isopropyl-β-D-thiogalactopyranoside (IPTG). lac repressor encoded by lacI
   5613..5635    +  RBS            RBS: efficient ribosome binding site from bacteriophage T7 gene 10 (Olins and Rangwala, 1989)
   5709..5726    +  CDS            9xHis (fragment): 9xHis affinity tag
   5769..277     +  CDS            FINC_PLEWA (fragment) (across the origin): Experimental evidence at transcript level: Swiss-Prot protein existence level 2. Fibronectins bind cell surfaces and various compounds including collagen, fibrin, heparin, DNA, and actin. Fibronectins are involved in cell adhesion, cell motility, opsonization, wound healing, and maintenance of cell shape. May be involved in osteoblast compaction (By similarity). From Pleurodeles waltl (Iberian ribbed newt).
>Addgene plasmid #133037 | pbIG-Xph18-Stg | addgene full sequence | sequence record 261158 | Addgene NGS Result
CGGCAGCTCTGTCAGTTCCGTGCCGACCAAACTGGAAGTGGTTGCGGCCACCCCGACGTCTCTGCTGATC
AGCTGGGATGCACATTCGCGGATGGCGTGGGTCAATTATTACCGTATCACCTATGGCGAAACGGGCGGTA
ACTCCCCGGTTCAGGAATTCACCGTCCCGGGTAGTTCCTCAACCGCAACGATTTCCGGCCTGAAACCGGG
TGTCGACTATACCATTACGGTTTACGCTAATGGGGGGGGGTTTCGTCGGGGGATGGCGCCGATTTCTATC
AATTACCGTACCGGTTCGGGCGGTTCGGGACTCGAGGGTTCTTCCGGCTCTAGCGGCTCTAGTGGTAGCT
CGGGTTCTAGTGGTTCATCCCTGCATGCGAATACTGCCAATCGTCGCACGACACCGGTATAAGTCGAGCA
CCACCACCACCACCACTGAGATCCGGCTGCTAACAAAGCCCGAAAGGAAGCTGAGTTGGCTGCTGCCACC
GCTGAGCAATAACTAGCATAACCCCTTGGGGCCTCTAAACGGGTCTTGAGGGGTTTTTTGCTGAAAGGAG
GAACTATATCCGGATTGGCGAATGGG
[124 nt withheld, positions 587-710]
C
[91 nt withheld, positions 712-802]
A
[49 nt withheld, positions 804-852]
CCTTTGACGTTGGAGTCCACGTTCTTT
[37 nt withheld, positions 880-916]
ACCCTATCTCGGTCTATTCTTTTGATTTATAAGGGATTTTGCCGATTTCGGCCTATTGGTTAAAAAATGA
GCTGATTTAACAAAAATTTAACGCGAATTTTAACAAAATATTAACGCTTACAATTTAGGTGGCACTTTTC
GGGGAAATGTGCGCGGAACCCCTATTTGTTTATTTTTCTAAATACATTCAAATATGTATCCGCTCATGAA
TTAATTCTTAGAAAAACTCATCGAGCATCAAATGAAACTGCAATTTATTCATATCAGGATTATCAATACC
ATATTTTTGAAAAAGCCGTTTCTGTAATGAAGGAGAAAACTCACCGAGGCAGTTCCATAGGATGGCAAGA
TCCTGGTATCGGTCTGCGATTCCGACTCGTCCAACATCAATACAACCTATTAATTTCCCCTCGTCAAAAA
TAAGGTTATCAAGTGAGAAATCACCATGAGTGACGACTGAATCCGGTGAGAATGGCAAAAGTTTATGCAT
TTCTTTCCAGACTTGTTCAACAGGCCAGCCATTACGCTCGTCATCAAAATCACTCGCATCAACCAAACCG
TTATTCATTCGTGATTGCGCCTGAGCGAGACGAAATACGCGATCGCTGTTAAAAGGACAATTACAAACAG
GAATCGAATGCAACCGGCGCAGGAACACTGCCAGCGCATCAACAATATTTTCACCTGAATCAGGATATTC
TTCTAATACCTGGAATGCTGTTTTCCCGGGGATCGCAGTGGTGAGTAACCATGCATCATCAGGAGTACGG
ATAAAATGCTTGATGGTCGGAAGAGGCATAAATTCCGTCAGCCAGTTTAGTCTGACCATCTCATCTGTAA
CATCATTGGCAACGCTACCTTTGCCATGTTTCAGAAACAACTCTGGCGCATCGGGCTTCCCATACAATCG
ATAGATTGTCGCACCTGATTGCCCGACATTATCGCGAGCCCATTTATACCCATATAAATCAGCATCCATG
TTGGAATTTAATCGCGGCCTAGAGCAAGACGTTTCCCGTTGAATATGGCTCATAACACCCCTTGTATTAC
TGTTTATGTAAGCAGACAGTTTTATTGTTCATGACCAAAATCCCTTAACGTGAGTTTTCGTTCCACTGAG
CGTCAGACCCCGTAGAAAAGATCAAAGGATCTTCTTGAGATCCTTTTTTTCTGCGCGTAATCTGCTGCTT
GCAAACAAAAAAACCACCGCTACCAGCGGTGGTTTGTTTGCCGGATCAAGAGCTACCAACTCTTTTTCCG
AAGGTAACTGGCTTCAGCAGAGCGCAGATACCAAATACTGTCCTTCTAGTGTAGCCGTAGTTAGGCCACC
ACTTCAAGAACTCTGTAGCACCGCCTACATACCTCGCTCTGCTAATCCTGTTACCAGTGGCTGCTGCCAG
TGGCGATAAGTCGTGTCTTACCGGGTTGGACTCAAGACGATAGTTACCGGATAAGGCGCAGCGGTCGGGC
TGAACGGGGGGTTCGTGCACACAGCCCAGCTTGGAGCGAACGACCTACACCGAACTGAGATACCTACAGC
GTGAGCTATGAGAAAGCGCCACGCTTCCCGAAGGGAGAAAGGCGGACAGGTATCCGGTAAGCGGCAGGGT
CGGAACAGGAGAGCGCACGAGGGAGCTTCCAGGGGGAAACGCCTGGTATCTTTATAGTCCTGTCGGGTTT
CGCCACCTCTGACTTGAGCGTCGATTTTTGTGATGCTCGTCAGGGGGGCGGAGCCTATGGAAAAACGCCA
GCAACGCGGCCTTTTTACGGTTCCTGGCCTTTTGCTGGCCTTTTGCTCACATGTTCTTTCCTGCGTTATC
CCCTGATTCTGTGGATAACCGTATTACCGCCTTTGAGTGAGCTGATACCGCTCGCCGCAGCCGAACGACC
GAGCGCAGCGAGTCAGTGAGCGAGGAAGCGGAAGAGCGCCTGATGCGGTATTTTCTCCTTACGCATCTGT
GCGGTATTTCACACCGCAATGGTGCACTCTCAGTACAATCTGCTCTGATGCCGCATAGTTAAGCCAGTAT
ACACTCCGCTATCGCTACGTGACTGGGTCATGGCTGCGCCCCGACACCCGCCAACACCCGCTGACGCGCC
CTGACGGGCTTGTCTGCTCCCGGCATCCGCTTACAGACAAGCTGTGACCGTCTCCGGGAGCTGCATGTGT
CAGAGGTTTTCACCGTCATCACCGAAACGCGCGAGGCAGCTGCGGTAAAGCTCATCAGCGTGGTCGTGAA
GCGATTCACAGATGTCTGCCTGTTCATCCGCGTCCAGCTCGTTGAGTTTCTCCAGAAGCGTTAATGTCTG
GCTTCTGATAAAGCGGGCCATGTTAAGGGCGGTTTTTTCCTGTTTGGTCACTGATGCCTCCGTGTAAGGG
GGATTTCTGTTCATGGGGGTAATGATACCGATGAAACGAGAGAGGATGCTCACGATACGGGTTACTGATG
ATGAACATGCCCGGTTACTGGAACGTTGTGAGGGTAAACAACTGGCGGTATGGATGCGGCGGGACCAGAG
AAAAATCACTCAGGGTCAATGCCAGCGCTTCGTTAATACAGATGTAGGTGTTCCACAGGGTAGCCAGCAG
CATCCTGCGATGCAGATCCGGAACATAATGGTGCAGGGCGCTGACTTCCGCGTTTCCAGACTTTACGAAA
CACGGAAACCGAAGACCATTCATGTTGTTGCTCAGGTCGCAGACGTTTTGCAGCAGCAGTCGCTTCACGT
TCGCTCGCGTATCGGTGATTCATTCTGCTAACCAGTAAGGCAACCCCGCCAGCCTAGCCGGGTCCTCAAC
GACAGGAGCACGATCATGCGCACCCGTGGGGCCGCCATGCCGGCGATAATGGCCTGCTTCTCGCCGAAAC
GTTTGGTGGCGGGACCAGTGACGAAGGCTTGAGCGAGGGCGTGCAAGATTCCGAATACCGCAAGCGACAG
GCCGATCATCGTCGCGCTCCAGCGAAAGCGGTCCTCGCCGAAAATGACCCAGAGCGCTGCCGGCACCTGT
CCTACGAGTTGCATGATAAAGAAGACAGTCATAAGTGCGGCGACGATAGTCATGCCCCGCGCCCACCGGA
AGGAGCTGACTGGGTTGAAGGCTCTCAAGGGCATCGGTCGAGATCCCGGTGCCTAATGAGTGAGCTAACT
TACATTAATTGCGTTGCGCTCACTGCCCGCTTTCCAGTCGGGAAACCTGTCGTGCCAGCTGCATTAATGA
ATCGGCCAACGCGCGGGGAGAGGCGGTTTGCGTATTGGGCGCCAGGGTGGTTTTTCTTTTCACCAGTGAG
ACGGGCAACAGCTGATTGCCCTTCACCGCCTGGCCCTGAGAGAGTTGCAGCAAGCGGTCCACGCTGGTTT
GCCCCAGCAGGCGAAAATCCTGTTTGATGGTGGTTAACGGCGGGATATAACATGAGCTGTCTTCGGTATC
GTCGTATCCCACTACCGAGATATCCGCACCAACGCGCAGCCCGGACTCGGTAATGGCGCGCATTGCGCCC
AGCGCCATCTGATCGTTGGCAACCAGCATCGCAGTGGGAACGATGCCCTCATTCAGCATTTGCATGGTTT
GTTGAAAACCGGACATGGCACTCCAGTCGCCTTCCCGTTCCGCTATCGGCTGAATTTGATTGCGAGTGAG
ATATTTATGCCAGCCAGCCAGACGCAGACGCGCCGAGACAGAACTTAATGGGCCCGCTAACAGCGCGATT
TGCTGGTGACCCAATGCGACCAGATGCTCCACGCCCAGTCGCGTACCGTCTTCATGGGAGAAAATAATAC
TGTTGATGGGTGTCTGGTCAGAGACATCAAGAAATAACGCCGGAACATTAGTGCAGGCAGCTTCCACAGC
AATGGCATCCTGGTCATCCAGCGGATAGTTAATGATCAGCCCACTGACGCGTTGCGCGAGAAGATTGTGC
ACCGCCGCTTTACAGGCTTCGACGCCGCTTCGTTCTACCATCGACACCACCACGCTGGCACCCAGTTGAT
CGGCGCGAGATTTAATCGCCGCGACAATTTGCGACGGCGCGTGCAGGGCCAGACTGGAGGTGGCAACGCC
AATCAGCAACGACTGTTTGCCCGCCAGTTGTTGTGCCACGCGGTTGGGAATGTAATTCAGCTCCGCCATC
GCCGCTTCCACTTTTTCCCGCGTTTTCGCAGAAACGTGGCTGGCCTGGTTCACCACGCGGGAAACGGTCT
GATAAGAGACACCGGCATACTCTGCGACATCGTATAACGTTACTGGTTTCACATTCACCACCCTGAATTG
ACTCTCTTCCGGGCGCTATCATGCCATACCGCGAAAGGTTTTGCGCCATTCGATGGTGTCCGGGATCTCG
ACGCTCTCCCTTATGCGACTCCTGCATTAGGAAGCAGCCCAGTAGTAGGTTGAGGCCGTTGAGCACCGCC
GCCGCAAGGAATGGTGCATGCAAGGAGATGGCGCCCAACAGTCCCCCGGCCACGGGGCCTGCCACCATAC
CCACGCCGAAACAAGCGCTCATGAGCCCGAAGTGGCGAGCCCGATCTTCCCCATCGGTGATGTCGGCGAT
ATAGGCGCCAGCAACCGCACCTGTGGCGCCGGTGATGCCGGCCACGATGCGTCCGGCGTAGAGGATCGAG
ATCTCGATCCCGCGAAATTAATACGACTCACTATAGGGGAATTGTGAGCGGATAACAATTCCCCTCTAGA
AATAATTTTGTTTAACTTTAAGAAGGAGATATACATATGGGCCTGAACGACATCTTTGAAGCACAGAAAA
TCGAATGGCACGAAGCTAGCCATCATCATCATCACCACCACCACCACCACAAGCTTTCAGGCCTGTACAA
GGAAAACCTGTACTTTCAGAGTGGATC
